Addgene plasmid #55532: mTurquoise-ATG13-N-18
Purpose: Localization: Membrane Receptor, Excitation: 434, Emission: 474
Depositing lab: Michael Davidson. Depositing organization: Florida State University, Tallahassee.
Backbone
  Vector backbone: mTurquoise-N1
  Backbone size w/o insert (bp): 4750
  Vector type: Mammalian Expression
  Selectable markers: Neomycin (select with G418)
Growth in bacteria
  Bacterial resistance: Kanamycin, 50 μg/mL
  Growth temperature: 37°C
  Growth strain: DH5alpha
  Copy number: High Copy
Gene/Insert
  Gene/Insert name: ATG13 (alt name: NM_001142673.2)
  Species: H. sapiens (human)
  Entrez Gene: ATG13 (a.k.a. KIAA0652, PARATARG8)
  Promoter: CMV
  Tag / fusion protein: mTurquoise (C terminal on backbone)
  Cloning method: Unknown
  Sequencing primers: 5′ CMV-F; 3′ SV40pA-R
Terms and licenses: Academic/Nonprofit Terms; Industry Terms
Depositor comments: . Excitation = 434; Emission = 474
How to cite: mTurquoise-ATG13-N-18 was a gift from Michael Davidson (Addgene plasmid # 55532 ; http://n2t.net/addgene:55532 ; RRID:Addgene_55532)
