[The description below was written by a language model from this plasmid's Addgene catalogue record.]
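Description:
mTurquoise-ATG13-N-18 is a mammalian expression plasmid built on the mTurquoise-N1 backbone (about 4.75 kb without the insert), an N1-style fluorescent protein fusion vector. It is propagated in E. coli as a high-copy plasmid under kanamycin selection. It also carries a neomycin resistance marker, so transfected mammalian cells can be selected with G418 to establish stable lines. No feature table accompanies the record, so the specific origin of replication and polyadenylation elements are not listed. The use of an SV40 polyA reverse sequencing primer does imply an SV40 polyadenylation signal downstream of the fusion cassette.

The payload is human ATG13, corresponding to a RefSeq transcript, placed under the CMV promoter for strong constitutive expression in mammalian cells. The mTurquoise coding sequence supplied by the backbone is fused to the C terminus of ATG13. The "N-18" in the name probably denotes this N1-type orientation and an 18-residue linker between the two proteins, although the record does not spell this out. mTurquoise is a cyan fluorescent protein, recorded here with excitation at 434 nm and emission at 474 nm.

The construct is intended as a fluorescent localization marker for live or fixed-cell imaging of ATG13. The catalogue labels the localization as "Membrane Receptor", but ATG13 is generally known as a component of the ULK1 autophagy initiation complex, so that category label should be treated with caution. The cloning method is recorded as unknown.
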