>Addgene plasmid #55532 | mTurquoise-ATG13-N-18 | depositor partial sequence | sequence record 85940 | insert sequence
ACAATGCTAGTGACGTCAGATCCGCTAGCGCCACCATGGAAACTGATCTCAATTCCCAGGACAGAAAGGA
CCTGGACAAGTTTATTAAATTTTTTGCCCTCAAGACTGTCCAAGTGATTGTCCAGGCTCGGCTTGGTGAA
AAGATTTGCACTCGTTCATCATCTTCTCCAACGGGTTCAGATTGGTTCAACTTAGCAATCAAAGACATCC
CAGAGGTTACACATGAAGCAAAGAAGGCACTGGCAGGACAGCTGCCTGCAGTCGGGAGGTCCATGTGTGT
GGAGATTTCACTTAAGACTTCTGAGGGAGATTCCATGGAGCTGGAAATATGGTGTCTTGAAATGAATGAA
AAGTGTGATAAAGAAATCAAAGTTTCCTACACGGTGTACAACAGACTGTCATTGCTGCTGAAGTCCCTTC
TTGCTATAACTAGGGTGACACCAGCCTATAGGCTCTCCAGGAAACAAGGGCATGAATATGTCATATTATA
CAGGATATATTTTGGAGAAGTTCAGCTGAGTGGCTTAGGAGAAGGCTTCCAGACAGTTCGTGTTGGGACA
GTGGGCACCCCTGTGGGCACCATCACTCTTTCTTGTGCTTACAGAATTAACTTGGCATTCATGTCTACCA
GGCAATTTGAGAGGACCCCACCTATCATGGGGATTATTATTGATCACTTTGTGGACCGTCCCTATCCCAG
CTCCTCTCCCATGCACCCCTGCAATTACAGAACTGCTGGTGAGGACACTGGAGTAATATACCCGTCTGTA
GAAGACTCTCAAGAAGTGTGTACCACCTCTTTTTCCACCTCCCCACCATCCCAGCTCTCAAGCTCTCGCC
TTTCCTATCAGCCTGCTGCCCTGGGCGTTGGATCAGCTGACCTGGCTTATCCAGTAGTGTTTGCTGCTGG
CTTAAATGCTACACACCCTCACCAGCTGATGGTTCCTGGGAAGGAAGGTGGGGTACCCCTTGCTCCCAAC
CAGCCTGTCCATGGTACCCAGGCTGACCAGGAGAGACTGGCAACCTGCACCCCTTCTGACAGAACCCACT
GTGCTGCCACACCCTCCAGTAGTGAGGATACTGAAACCGTATCAAACAGCAGTGAGGGACGGGCCTCCCC
TCACGATGTCTTGGAGACCATCTTTGTCCGAAAAGTGGGGGCTTTTGTCAACAAACCCATTAACCAGGTG
ACCCTGACGAGTTTGGATATACCCTTTGCCATGTTTGCTCCCAAGAATTTGGAGCTGGAGGATACCGATC
CAATGGTGAATCCTCCAGATTCCCCAGAGACTGAATCTCCTCTCCAGGGCAGCCTGCACTCAGATGGCTC
CAGCGGGGGCAGCAGTGGCAATACCCATGATGACTTTGTTATGATAGACTTTAAACCAGCTTTTTCTAAA
GATGACATTCTTCCGATGGACCTGGGGACCTTCTATCGGGAGTTTCAGAACCCACCTCAGCTGAGCAGCC
TCTCCATAGATATTGGAGCACAGTCCATGGCTGAAGACTTGGACTCATTACCAGAGAAGCTGGCTGTGCA
TGAGAAGAATGTCCGCGAGTTTGATGCCTTTGTGGAAACCCTGCAGAGCAGCGGTGGAGCAAGCGCAGCC
AGTGGTAGCGCGGATCCACCGGTCGCCACCATGGTGAGCAAGGGCGAGGAGCTGTTCACCGGGGTGGTGC
CCATCCTGGTCGAGCTGGACGGCGACGTAAACGGCCACAAGTTCAGCGTGTCCGGCGAGGGCGAGGGCGA
TGCCACCTACGGCAAGCTGACCCTGAAGTTCATCTGCACCACCGGCAAGCTGCCCGTGCCCTGGCCCACC
CTCGTGACCACCCTGTCCTGGGGCGTGCAGTGCTTCGCCCGCTACCCCGACCACATGAAGCAGCACGACT
TCTTCAAGTCCGCCATGCCCGAAGGCTACGTCCAGGAGCGCACCATCTTCTTCAAGGACGACGGCAACTA
CAAGACCCGCGCCGAGGTGAAGTTCGAGGGCGACACCCTGGTGAACCGCATCGAGCTGAAGGGCATCGAC
TTCAAGGAGGACGGCAACATCCTGGGGCACAAGCTGGAGTACAACTACATCAGCGACAACGTCTATATCA
CCGCCGACAAGCAGAAGAACGGCATCAAGGCCAACTTCAAGATCCGCCACAACATCGAGGACGGCGGCGT
GCAGCTCGCCGACCACTACCAGCAGAACACCCCCATCGGCGACGGCCCCGTGCTGCTGCCCGACAACCAC
TACCTGAGCACCCAGTCCAAGCTGAGCAAAGACCCCAACGAGAAGCGCGATCACATGGTCCTGCTGGAGT
TCGTGACCGCCGCCGGGATCACTCTCGGCATGGACGAGCTGTACAAGTAAAGCGGCCGCGACTCTAGATC
ATAATCAGCCATACCACATTGAGAAGTTAGC
